>Addgene plasmid #208276 | RGG-BcLOV-mCh | addgene full sequence | sequence record 415315 | Addgene NGS Result
GCCTCAGCCGGAGGCGACGACAGACGCGGTGGGGCCGGGGGTGGTGGCTATCGTAGAGGTGGTGGAAATT
CAGGGGGCGGCGGCGGAGGAGGCTACGATCGTGGATACAACGACAACCGGGATGACCGTGACAATCGGGG
CGGCTCCGGCGGTTATGGCCGGGACAGAAATTACGAGGATCGCGGTTATAACGGGGGTGGTGGGGGAGGA
GGCAATCGCGGCTACAATAATAACCGCGGTGGGGGTGGAGGCGGCTATAATCGGCAGGACCGTGGAGACG
GCGGTTCTAGTAATTTCTCGCGGGGAGGGTATAACAACAGAGATGAGGGCTCAGACAACAGAGGCTCAGG
CAGATCATACAACAACGATCGGCGCGACAATGGTGGTGACGGGGGTAGCGGCAGCGGTAGCATGGCCACA
GACGCAATCGACCATTACTACCAGAACAGAGACGGCCCCCCTTCCAGGAGCTTTAGCGACGAATACGACT
CATACAATAAGACAGCCCCTCTGCCACCTCTGAGCGCCTGCCCAGAGCGCGCCCAGACCCCTAACAGCAA
GAGAATCCCCATCACACCCAATTCCGCCAAGAGCACCTCCGAGTCTCCTCGGAGAATCACATTCTCTCGC
GACGCAGGCAGCTCCACCAAGGGCAGCACCCAGACAAGCCCATCCAACCAGGGCTCCGTGTCTAGCCGGA
ATGGCTCTAACGGAAATGGCCTGGGCCTGTCCTCTGCCGGCAACTTCGCCGATTTCTTTAGCTCCGAGGT
GTTTTATATCGTGCTGCACAATCCCACCACAGCCCACAGATTCCTGAAGTTTTGCCAGAGCAGGGCCTGT
TCCGAGAACCTGGAGTTTCTGCAGAAGATCGACGAGTACAATAGGCTGATCGATGAGGCCACACGCCTGC
TGTCTACCATCTACAGCACATACGTGAGCAGCGAGGCCCCTAAGCAGATCAACATCTCTAATAGCCACGC
CAGGCGCCTGAGCCACGACATCAAGGGAGCAACCCACAACGTGCTGCCCGGCCTGGAGGATATCTTCAAT
GGCTCCCAGGAGCAGATCGAGAAGCTGCTGGCCTCTGACCTGTATCCTAGATTTGTGAAGCACCAGGTGA
CCGCATCCGCCACAATGGCCCTGGCAAACGACAAGGAGAGGTACCCAGGCCTGGGCGATTGCTTCTGTCT
GACAGACCCACGGAGAGCCGATAATCCCATCGTGTTCGCAAGCGACGGATTCGTGAGCGTGACCGGCTAT
TCCCGCTCTGATATCATCCCAAGGAACTGCCGCTTCCTGCAGGGCAGCTTTACCGACCGGCAGGCCACAA
AGAGGCTGCGCACCTCCATCGAGAATCGCGAGGAGACAGTGGAGCTGCTGCTGAACTATCGGAAGAATGG
CGATCCCTTTTGGAACCTGCTGTACGTGTCCCCTCTGCTGGACGGCAATGGCGATGTGAGATTCTTTCTG
GGCGGCCAGATCAACTGTTCTACCACAATCCACAGCCGGACCGACGTGCTGAGAATCCTGAGCCTGAACG
ACGAGGATACAGGCTCCTTCATCGAGGGCTCTAATAAGACCCCCAGCGTGCGGTCCAAGGAGTCTAACAA
TGCCTCCAACTATGGCAAGACATCCTTCTTTAAGTCTTTTAAGAAGTACAAGGCCAATACCGTGGAGATC
AGAGACGAGGCCGGCATGGAGGGCGAGCTGATCGATAGGATCGGCAAGCTGCAGTTCAAGACACAGGTGG
AGGAGTTTTACACCGCCTATTCTAAGTACCTGGTGCTGAGCTATCAGCCACAGTCCCAGAACCTGATCGT
GAAGTACTTCAGCCCCGGCATCGTGGATATGCTGAACCTGAATATGCCTAATGGCCTGGTGGCCCCAATC
GTGGACAAGGATATCTTCAAGGTGCTGACAGAGCACTCCCCTTCCTCTGTGCCACGGACCTTTAAGAACG
TGGTGAGGGAAGGCATCAAAGCAGGCAGGGCCGTGTCTGTGGAGACAGGCCTGCTGACAGGCATCGAGGA
GATCAAGAAGTCTCAGAACATCTTCAGCGGCACCACAGCCAATCGGGAGAGAGGCTGGAAGAAGGCCGAG
GAGAAGTACGTGTGCCACTTTACCCCCTGTAAGGATGAGATGGGCAGGGTCGGCTGGGTGGTGCTGACTG
TCGCTCCTAAACTGGAAAGATTTGAATTCGGTGGTGGATCAGGTGGAGGATCTATGGTGAGCAAGGGCGA
GGAGGATAACATGGCCATCATCAAGGAGTTCATGCGCTTCAAGGTGCACATGGAGGGCTCCGTGAACGGC
CACGAGTTCGAGATCGAGGGCGAGGGCGAGGGCCGCCCCTACGAGGGCACCCAGACCGCCAAGCTGAAGG
TGACCAAGGGTGGCCCCCTGCCCTTCGCCTGGGACATCCTGTCCCCTCAGTTCATGTACGGCTCCAAGGC
CTACGTGAAGCACCCCGCCGACATCCCCGACTACTTGAAGCTGTCCTTCCCCGAGGGCTTCAAGTGGGAG
CGCGTGATGAACTTCGAGGACGGCGGCGTGGTGACCGTGACCCAGGACTCCTCCCTGCAGGACGGCGAGT
TCATCTACAAGGTGAAGCTGCGCGGCACCAACTTCCCCTCCGACGGCCCCGTAATGCAGAAGAAGACCAT
GGGCTGGGAGGCCTCCTCCGAGCGGATGTACCCCGAGGACGGCGCCCTGAAGGGCGAGATCAAGCAGAGG
CTGAAGCTGAAGGACGGCGGCCACTACGACGCTGAGGTCAAGACCACCTACAAGGCCAAGAAGCCCGTGC
AGCTGCCCGGCGCCTACAACGTCAACATCAAGTTGGACATCACCTCCCACAACGAGGACTACACCATCGT
GGAACAGTACGAACGCGCCGAGGGCCGCCACTCCACCGGCGGCATGGACGAGCTGTACAAGTAATGATCT
AGAGGGCCCGTTTAAACCCGCTGATCAGCCTCGACTGTGCCTTCTAGTTGCCAGCCATCTGTTGTTTGCC
CCTCCCCCGTGCCTTCCTTGACCCTGGAAGGTGCCACTCCCACTGTCCTTTCCTAATAAAATGAGGAAAT
TGCATCGCATTGTCTGAGTAGGTGTCATTCTATTCTGGGGGGTGGGGTGGGGCAGGACAGCAAGGGGGAG
GATTGGGAAGACAATAGCAGGCATGCTGGGGATGCGGTGGGCTCTATGGCTTCTGAGGCGGAAAGAACCA
GCTGGGGCTCTAGGGGGTATCCCC
[124 nt withheld, positions 3245-3368]
C
[91 nt withheld, positions 3370-3460]
A
[49 nt withheld, positions 3462-3510]
CCTTTGACGTTGGAGTCCACGTTCTTT
[37 nt withheld, positions 3538-3574]
ACCCTATCTCGGTCTATTCTTTTGATTTATAAGGGATTTTGCCGATTTCGGCCTATTGGTTAAAAAATGA
GCTGATTTAACAAAAATTTAACGCGAATTAATTCTGTGGAATGTGTGTCAGTTAGGGTGTGGAAAGTCCC
CAGGCTCCCCAGCAGGCAGAAGTATGCAAAGCATGCATCTCAATTAGTCAGCAACCAGGTGTGGAAAGTC
CCCAGGCTCCCCAGCAGGCAGAAGTATGCAAAGCATGCATCTCAATTAGTCAGCAACCATAGTCCCGCCC
CTAACTCCGCCCATCCCGCCCCTAACTCCGCCCAGTTCCGCCCATTCTCCGCCCCATGGCTGACTAATTT
TTTTTATTTATGCAGAGGCCGAGGCCGCCTCTGCCTCTGAGCTATTCCAGAAGTAGTGAGGAGGCTTTTT
TGGAGGCCTAGGCTTTTGCAAAAAGCTCCCGGGAGCTTGTATATCCATTTTCGGATCTGATCAAGAGACA
GGATGAGGATCGTTTCGCATGATTGAACAAGATGGATTGCACGCAGGTTCTCCGGCCGCTTGGGTGGAGA
GGCTATTCGGCTATGACTGGGCACAACAGACAATCGGCTGCTCTGATGCCGCCGTGTTCCGGCTGTCAGC
GCAGGGGCGCCCGGTTCTTTTTGTCAAGACCGACCTGTCCGGTGCCCTGAATGAACTGCAGGACGAGGCA
GCGCGGCTATCGTGGCTGGCCACGACGGGCGTTCCTTGCGCAGCTGTGCTCGACGTTGTCACTGAAGCGG
GAAGGGACTGGCTGCTATTGGGCGAAGTGCCGGGGCAGGATCTCCTGTCATCTCACCTTGCTCCTGCCGA
GAAAGTATCCATCATGGCTGATGCAATGCGGCGGCTGCATACGCTTGATCCGGCTACCTGCCCATTCGAC
CACCAAGCGAAACATCGCATCGAGCGAGCACGTACTCGGATGGAAGCCGGTCTTGTCGATCAGGATGATC
TGGACGAAGAGCATCAGGGGCTCGCGCCAGCCGAACTGTTCGCCAGGCTCAAGGCGCGCATGCCCGACGG
CGAGGATCTCGTCGTGACCCATGGCGATGCCTGCTTGCCGAATATCATGGTGGAAAATGGCCGCTTTTCT
GGATTCATCGACTGTGGCCGGCTGGGTGTGGCGGACCGCTATCAGGACATAGCGTTGGCTACCCGTGATA
TTGCTGAAGAGCTTGGCGGCGAATGGGCTGACCGCTTCCTCGTGCTTTACGGTATCGCCGCTCCCGATTC
GCAGCGCATCGCCTTCTATCGCCTTCTTGACGAGTTCTTCTGAGCGGGACTCTGGGGTTCGAAATGACCG
ACCAAGCGACGCCCAACCTGCCATCACGAGATTTCGATTCCACCGCCGCCTTCTATGAAAGGTTGGGCTT
CGGAATCGTTTTCCGGGACGCCGGCTGGATGATCCTCCAGCGCGGGGATCTCATGCTGGAGTTCTTCGCC
CACCCCAACTTGTTTATTGCAGCTTATAATGGTTACAAATAAAGCAATAGCATCACAAATTTCACAAATA
AAGCATTTTTTTCACTGCATTCTAGTTGTGGTTTGTCCAAACTCATCAATGTATCTTATCATGTCTGTAT
ACCGTCGACCTCTAGCTAGAGCTTGGCGTAATCATGGTCATAGCTGTTTCCTGTGTGAAATTGTTATCCG
CTCACAATTCCACACAACATACGAGCCGGAAGCATAAAGTGTAAAGCCTGGGGTGCCTAATGAGTGAGCT
AACTCACATTAATTGCGTTGCGCTCACTGCCCGCTTTCCAGTCGGGAAACCTGTCGTGCCAGCTGCATTA
ATGAATCGGCCAACGCGCGGGGAGAGGCGGTTTGCGTATTGGGCGCTCTTCCGCTTCCTCGCTCACTGAC
TCGCTGCGCTCGGTCGTTCGGCTGCGGCGAGCGGTATCAGCTCACTCAAAGGCGGTAATACGGTTATCCA
CAGAATCAGGGGATAACGCAGGAAAGAACATGTGAGCAAAAGGCCAGCAAAAGGCCAGGAACCGTAAAAA
GGCCGCGTTGCTGGCGTTTTTCCATAGGCTCCGCCCCCCTGACGAGCATCACAAAAATCGACGCTCAAGT
CAGAGGTGGCGAAACCCGACAGGACTATAAAGATACCAGGCGTTTCCCCCTGGAAGCTCCCTCGTGCGCT
CTCCTGTTCCGACCCTGCCGCTTACCGGATACCTGTCCGCCTTTCTCCCTTCGGGAAGCGTGGCGCTTTC
TCATAGCTCACGCTGTAGGTATCTCAGTTCGGTGTAGGTCGTTCGCTCCAAGCTGGGCTGTGTGCACGAA
CCCCCCGTTCAGCCCGACCGCTGCGCCTTATCCGGTAACTATCGTCTTGAGTCCAACCCGGTAAGACACG
ACTTATCGCCACTGGCAGCAGCCACTGGTAACAGGATTAGCAGAGCGAGGTATGTAGGCGGTGCTACAGA
GTTCTTGAAGTGGTGGCCTAACTACGGCTACACTAGAAGAACAGTATTTGGTATCTGCGCTCTGCTGAAG
CCAGTTACCTTCGGAAAAAGAGTTGGTAGCTCTTGATCCGGCAAACAAACCACCGCTGGTAGCGGTGGTT
TTTTTGTTTGCAAGCAGCAGATTACGCGCAGAAAAAAAGGATCTCAAGAAGATCCTTTGATCTTTTCTAC
GGGGTCTGACGCTCAGTGGAACGAAAACTCACGTTAAGGGATTTTGGTCATGAGATTATCAAAAAGGATC
TTCACCTAGATCCTTTTAAATTAAAAATGAAGTTTTAAATCAATCTAAAGTATATATGAGTAAACTTGGT
CTGACAGTTACCAATGCTTAATCAGTGAGGCACCTATCTCAGCGATCTGTCTATTTCGTTCATCCATAGT
TGCCTGACTCCCCGTCGTGTAGATAACTACGATACGGGAGGGCTTACCATCTGGCCCCAGTGCTGCAATG
ATACCGCGAGACCCACGCTCACCGGCTCCAGATTTATCAGCAATAAACCAGCCAGCCGGAAGGGCCGAGC
GCAGAAGTGGTCCTGCAACTTTATCCGCCTCCATCCAGTCTATTAATTGTTGCCGGGAAGCTAGAGTAAG
TAGTTCGCCAGTTAATAGTTTGCGCAACGTTGTTGCCATTGCTACAGGCATCGTGGTGTCACGCTCGTCG
TTTGGTATGGCTTCATTCAGCTCCGGTTCCCAACGATCAAGGCGAGTTACATGATCCCCCATGTTGTGCA
AAAAAGCGGTTAGCTCCTTCGGTCCTCCGATCGTTGTCAGAAGTAAGTTGGCCGCAGTGTTATCACTCAT
GGTTATGGCAGCACTGCATAATTCTCTTACTGTCATGCCATCCGTAAGATGCTTTTCTGTGACTGGTGAG
TACTCAACCAAGTCATTCTGAGAATAGTGTATGCGGCGACCGAGTTGCTCTTGCCCGGCGTCAATACGGG
ATAATACCGCGCCACATAGCAGAACTTTAAAAGTGCTCATCATTGGAAAACGTTCTTCGGGGCGAAAACT
CTCAAGGATCTTACCGCTGTTGAGATCCAGTTCGATGTAACCCACTCGTGCACCCAACTGATCTTCAGCA
TCTTTTACTTTCACCAGCGTTTCTGGGTGAGCAAAAACAGGAAGGCAAAATGCCGCAAAAAAGGGAATAA
GGGCGACATGGAAATGTTGAATACTCATACTCTTCCTTTTTCAATATTATTGAAGCATTTATCAGGGTTA
TTGTCTCATGAGCGGATACATATTTGAATGTATTTAGAAAAATAAACAAATAGGGGTTCCGCGCACATTT
CCCCGAAAAGTGCCACCTGACGTCGACGGATCGGGAGATCTCCCGATCCCCTATGGTGCACTCTCAGTAC
AATCTGCTCTGATGCCGCATAGTTAAGCCAGTATCTGCTCCCTGCTTGTGTGTTGGAGGTCGCTGAGTAG
TGCGCGAGCAAAATTTAAGCTACAACAAGGCAAGGCTTGACCGACAATTGCATGAAGAATCTGCTTAGGG
TTAGGCGTTTTGCGCTGCTTCGCGATGTACGGGCCAGATATACGCGTTGACATTGATTATTGACTAGTTA
TTAATAGTAATCAATTACGGGGTCATTAGTTCATAGCCCATATATGGAGTTCCGCGTTACATAACTTACG
GTAAATGGCCCGCCTGGCTGACCGCCCAACGACCCCCGCCCATTGACGTCAATAATGACGTATGTTCCCA
TAGTAACGCCAATAGGGACTTTCCATTGACGTCAATGGGTGGAGTATTTACGGTAAACTGCCCACTTGGC
AGTACATCAAGTGTATCATATGCCAAGTACGCCCCCTATTGACGTCAATGACGGTAAATGGCCCGCCTGG
CATTATGCCCAGTACATGACCTTATGGGACTTTCCTACTTGGCAGTACATCTACGTATTAGTCATCGCTA
TTACCATGGTGATGCGGTTTTGGCAGTACATCAATGGGCGTGGATAGCGGTTTGACTCACGGGGATTTCC
AAGTCTCCACCCCATTGACGTCAATGGGAGTTTGTTTTGGCACCAAAATCAACGGGACTTTCCAAAATGT
CGTAACAACTCCGCCCCATTGACGCAAATGGGCGGTAGGCGTGTACGGTGGGAGGTCTATATAAGCAGAG
CTCTCTGGCTAACTAGAGAACCCACTGCTTACTGGCTTATCGAAATTAATACGACTCACTATAGGGAGAC
CCAAGCTGGCTAGCGTTTAAACTTAAGCTTGGTACCGAGCTCGGATCCATGGAATCGAATCAATCTAACA
ACGGTGGATCGGGAAACGCAGCATTGAATCGTGGGGGCCGTTACGTACCACCACACTTGAGAGGCGGAGA
TGGTGGTGCCGCCGCTGCT
Features (pLannotate 1.2.2; 22 found; start..end, strand, type, name):
   1168..1515    +  CDS            PHOT (fragment): PHOT_CHLRE - Experimental evidence at protein level: Swiss-Prot protein existence level 1. Protein kinase that acts as a blue light photoreceptor (PubMed:15695460, PubMed:24285544). Required for non-photochemical quenching (NPQ), a mechanism that converts and dissipates the harmful excess absorbed light energy into heat and protect the photosynthetic apparatus from photo-oxidative damage (PubMed:27626383). Controls the energy-dependent chlorophyll fluorescence quenching (qE) activity of chlorophyll excited states by inducing the expression of the qE effector protein LHCSR3 in high light intens
   2224..2931    +  CDS            mCherry: mCherry is a basic (constitutively fluorescent) red fluorescent protein published in 2004, derived from Discosoma sp.. It is reported to be a very rapidly-maturing monomer with low acid sensitivity.
   2975..3199    +  polyA_signal   bGH poly(A) signal: bovine growth hormone polyadenylation signal
   3203..3224    +  promoter       SV40 promoter (fragment): SV40 enhancer and early promoter
   3245..3673    +  rep_origin     f1 ori (sequence partly withheld): f1 bacteriophage origin of replication; arrow indicates direction of (+) strand synthesis
   3687..4016    +  promoter       SV40 promoter: SV40 enhancer and early promoter
   4083..4874    +  CDS            neo: KKA2_KLEPN - Also known as kan, nptII. Experimental evidence at protein level: Swiss-Prot protein existence level 1. Resistance to kanamycin, neomycin, paromomycin, ribostamycin, butirosin and gentamicin B. From Klebsiella pneumoniae.
   4898..5056    +  CDS            ble (fragment): BLE_KLEPN - Experimental evidence at protein level: Swiss-Prot protein existence level 1. Binding protein with a strong affinity to the bleomycin family of antibiotics. Binds to CL990; an antimitotic-antibiotic compound. From Klebsiella pneumoniae.
   5051..5172    +  polyA_signal   SV40 poly(A) signal: SV40 polyadenylation signal
   5245..5261    -  protein_bind   lac operator: The lac repressor binds to the lac operator to inhibit transcription in E. coli. This inhibition can be relieved by adding lactose or isopropyl-β-D-thiogalactopyranoside (IPTG). lac repressor encoded by lacI
   5269..5299    -  promoter       lac promoter: promoter for the E. coli lac operon
   5314..5335    -  protein_bind   CAP binding site: CAP binding activates transcription in the presence of cAMP. E. coli catabolite activator protein
   5348..5440    -  CDS            lacI (fragment): lac repressor; lacI; The lac repressor binds to the lac operator to inhibit transcription in E. coli. This inhibition can be relieved by adding lactose or isopropyl-β-D-thiogalactopyranoside (IPTG).
   5623..6211    -  rep_origin     ori: high-copy-number ColE1/pMB1/pBR322/pUC origin of replication
   6382..7242    -  CDS            AmpR: β-lactamase; bla; confers resistance to ampicillin, carbenicillin, and related antibiotics
   7243..7347    -  promoter       AmpR promoter: bla
   7406..7458    -  misc_feature   bom (fragment): basis of mobility region from pBR322
   7613..7992    +  enhancer       CMV enhancer: human cytomegalovirus immediate early enhancer
   7993..8196    +  promoter       CMV promoter: human cytomegalovirus (CMV) immediate early promoter
   8192..8225    +  LTR            5' LTR (truncated) (fragment): truncated 5' long terminal repeat (LTR) from HIV-1
   8241..8259    +  promoter       T7 promoter: promoter for bacteriophage T7 RNA polymerase
   8313..477     +  CDS            laf-1 (fragment) (across the origin): DDX3_CAEEL - Experimental evidence at protein level: Swiss-Prot protein existence level 1. Multifunctional ATP-dependent RNA helicase (PubMed:27546789). Plays a role in RNA remodeling, but is not required for RNA unwinding (PubMed:27546789). Binds to RNA in a concentration-dependent manner to stimulate annealing between two complementary strands of RNA (PubMed:26015579, PubMed:27546789). This process is also dependent upon ATP; ATP reduces binding to RNA and subsequently diminishes RNA annealing (PubMed:27546789). Involved in many cellular processes, which do not necessarily require its ATPase
