[The description below was written by a language model from this plasmid's Addgene catalogue record and pLannotate feature annotations shown in this document.]
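Description:
RGG-BcLOV-mCh is an 8.4 kb mammalian expression plasmid that encodes a light-responsive fusion protein for optogenetic recruitment to the plasma membrane. The record does not name the backbone. The annotated layout is typical of a pcDNA3-type vector: CMV enhancer/promoter, T7 promoter, bGH polyadenylation signal, f1 ori and an SV40-driven neomycin cassette. In E. coli the plasmid replicates from a high-copy ColE1/pUC-type origin and is selected with ampicillin through the AmpR (β-lactamase) gene. The SV40 promoter–neo–SV40 poly(A) unit would in principle permit G418 selection in mammalian cells, although the record does not mention such use.

The CMV enhancer and promoter drive a single open reading frame that spans the numbering origin of the sequence. It begins with a fragment matching C. elegans LAF-1, corresponding to the "RGG" part of the name. The LAF-1 RGG domain is an intrinsically disordered, arginine/glycine-rich region known to promote self-association and phase separation. Next comes BcLOV4, a blue-light photoreceptor from Botrytis cinerea. The automated annotation flags only its LOV domain, through homology to a Chlamydomonas phototropin, and leaves the rest of the BcLOV4 coding region unannotated. A C-terminal mCherry allows red fluorescence imaging of the fusion, and the transcript ends at the bGH poly(A) signal. The short hits labelled HIV-1 LTR, ble, lacI and bom are fragments, most likely vector remnants or incidental matches rather than functional elements.

The associated publication concerns clustering and membrane translocation of BcLOV4. In that context, the construct appears intended for testing how an added multimerising domain affects light-induced membrane recruitment of BcLOV4 in transfected mammalian cells.
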