Addgene plasmid #208276: RGG-BcLOV-mCh
Purpose: Expresses RGG-BcLOV fusion for optogenetic membrane recruitment. Includes an mCherry tag.
Depositing lab: Lukasz Bugaj. Publication: Optogenetic clustering and membrane translocation of the BcLOV4 photoreceptor. Pal AA, Benman W, Mumford TR, Huang Z, Chow BY, Bugaj LJ. Proc Natl Acad Sci U S A. 2023 Aug 8;120(32):e2221615120. doi: 10.1073/pnas.2221615120. Epub 2023 Aug 1. PubMed 37527339.
Backbone
  Vector backbone: NA
  Vector type: Mammalian Expression
Growth in bacteria
  Bacterial resistance: Ampicillin, 100 μg/mL
  Growth temperature: 37°C
  Growth strain: DH5alpha
  Copy number: Unknown
Gene/Insert
  Gene/Insert name: RGG-BcLOV-mCh
  Species: Botrytis cinerea
  Promoter: pCMV
  Cloning method: Gibson Cloning
  Sequencing primers: 5′ GGCACCAAAATCAACGGGACTTTCC; 3′ CCCAGCATGCCTGCTATTGTCTTC
Terms and licenses: Academic/Nonprofit Terms; Industry Terms: Not Available to Industry
How to cite: RGG-BcLOV-mCh was a gift from Lukasz Bugaj (Addgene plasmid # 208276 ; http://n2t.net/addgene:208276 ; RRID:Addgene_208276)
